Addgene plasmid #57419: mEos2-Supervillin-45
Purpose: Localization: Membrane/Actin, Excitation: 505 / 569, Emission: 516 / 581
Depositing lab: Michael Davidson. Depositing organization: Florida State University, Tallahassee.
Backbone
  Vector backbone: mEos2
  Backbone size w/o insert (bp): 4750
  Vector type: Mammalian Expression
  Selectable markers: Neomycin (select with G418)
Growth in bacteria
  Bacterial resistance: Kanamycin, 50 μg/mL
  Growth temperature: 37°C
  Growth strain: DH5alpha
  Copy number: High Copy
Gene/Insert
  Gene/Insert name: Supervillin (alt name: NM_174190.2)
  Species: B. taurus (bovine)
  Promoter: CMV
  Tag / fusion protein: mEos2
  Cloning method: Unknown
  Sequencing primers: 5′ CMV-F; 3′ SV40pA-R
Terms and licenses: Academic/Nonprofit Terms; Industry Terms
Depositor comments: . Excitation = 505 / 569; Emission = 516 / 581
How to cite: mEos2-Supervillin-45 was a gift from Michael Davidson (Addgene plasmid # 57419 ; http://n2t.net/addgene:57419 ; RRID:Addgene_57419)
