[The description below was written by a language model from this plasmid's Addgene catalogue record and pLannotate feature annotations shown in this document.]
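Description:
mEos2-Supervillin-45 is a mammalian expression plasmid built on an mEos2 fluorescent-protein backbone of the C1 type, in which the fluorescent protein sits upstream of the cloned gene. The sequenced record is about 10.2 kb. The human cytomegalovirus immediate-early enhancer and promoter drive a fusion open reading frame. It begins with mEos2, continues through a remnant of the multiple cloning site that acts as a linker, and then runs into bovine (Bos taurus) supervillin. The annotation matches roughly 5.4 kb of supervillin coding sequence, so mEos2 is at the N-terminus of supervillin. The "45" in the name may refer to linker length, but the record does not say so. Transcripts terminate at an SV40 polyadenylation signal; the short large T antigen fragment annotated just before it is part of that SV40-derived terminator region rather than a functional gene.

The plasmid replicates in E. coli at high copy from a ColE1/pUC-type origin and also carries an f1 origin for single-stranded DNA production. A single Tn5 aminoglycoside phosphotransferase gene serves for both selections. A bacterial promoter expresses it for kanamycin resistance, and the SV40 enhancer/early promoter with an HSV TK poly(A) signal expresses it for G418 selection of stably transfected mammalian cells. The small ble and bGH poly(A) fragments appear to be backbone remnants.

mEos2 is a photoconvertible protein from Lobophyllia hemprichii that switches from green (excitation 505, emission 516 nm) to red (569/581 nm). The construct is intended as a localization marker for supervillin at the membrane and actin cytoskeleton, and photoconversion makes it suitable for tracking and super-resolution localization imaging.
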