Features (pLannotate 1.2.2; 16 found; start..end, strand, type, name):
      1..304     +  enhancer       CMV enhancer: human cytomegalovirus immediate early enhancer
    305..508     +  promoter       CMV promoter: human cytomegalovirus (CMV) immediate early promoter
    553..1230    +  CDS            mEos2: mEos2 is a photoconvertible green/yellow fluorescent protein published in 2009, derived from Lobophyllia hemprichii. It has moderate acid sensitivity.
   1231..1281    +  misc_feature   MCS (fragment): multiple cloning site
   1366..6741    +  CDS            SVIL (fragment): SVIL_BOVIN - Experimental evidence at protein level: Swiss-Prot protein existence level 1. [Isoform 2]: May be involved in modulation of focal adhesions. Supervillin-mediated down-regulation of focal adhesions involves binding to TRIP6 (PubMed:16880273, PubMed:17925381). Plays a role in cytokinesis through KIF14 interaction (PubMed:20309963). From Bos taurus (Bovine).
   6841..6925    +  CDS            large T antigen (fragment): large T antigen from SV40 (simian virus 40)
   6948..7069    +  polyA_signal   SV40 poly(A) signal: SV40 polyadenylation signal
   7103..7531    -  rep_origin     f1 ori (sequence partly withheld): f1 bacteriophage origin of replication; arrow indicates direction of (+) strand synthesis
   7558..7662    +  promoter       AmpR promoter: bla
   7664..8021    +  promoter       SV40 promoter: SV40 enhancer and early promoter
   8056..8850    +  CDS            NeoR/KanR: aminoglycoside phosphotransferase from Tn5; aph(3')-II (or nptII); confers resistance to neomycin, kanamycin, and G418 (Geneticin®)
   8871..9023    +  CDS            ble (fragment): BLE_KLEPN - Experimental evidence at protein level: Swiss-Prot protein existence level 1. Binding protein with a strong affinity to the bleomycin family of antibiotics. Binds to CL990; an antimitotic-antibiotic compound. From Klebsiella pneumoniae.
   9082..9129    +  polyA_signal   HSV TK poly(A) signal: herpes simplex virus thymidine kinase polyadenylation signal (Cole and Stacy, 1985)
   9220..9236    -  polyA_signal   bGH poly(A) signal (fragment): bovine growth hormone polyadenylation signal
   9458..10046   +  rep_origin     ori: high-copy-number ColE1/pMB1/pBR322/pUC origin of replication
  10161..10220   +  enhancer       CMV enhancer (fragment): human cytomegalovirus immediate early enhancer
>Addgene plasmid #57419 | mEos2-Supervillin-45 | addgene full sequence | sequence record 213168 | Addgene NGS Result
CGTTACATAACTTACGGTAAATGGCCCGCCTGGCTGACCGCCCAACGACCCCCGCCCATTGACGTCAATA
ATGACGTATGTTCCCATAGTAACGCCAATAGGGACTTTCCATTGACGTCAATGGGTGGAGTATTTACGGT
AAACTGCCCACTTGGCAGTACATCAAGTGTATCATATGCCAAGTACGCCCCCTATTGACGTCAATGACGG
TAAATGGCCCGCCTGGCATTATGCCCAGTACATGACCTTATGGGACTTTCCTACTTGGCAGTACATCTAC
GTATTAGTCATCGCTATTACCATGGTGATGCGGTTTTGGCAGTACATCAATGGGCGTGGATAGCGGTTTG
ACTCACGGGGATTTCCAAGTCTCCACCCCATTGACGTCAATGGGAGTTTGTTTTGGCACCAAAATCAACG
GGACTTTCCAAAATGTCGTAACAACTCCGCCCCATTGACGCAAATGGGCGGTAGGCGTGTACGGTGGGAG
GTCTATATAAGCAGAGCTGGTTTAGTGAACCGTCAGATCCGCTAGCGCTACCGGTCGCCACCATGAGTGC
GATTAAGCCAGACATGAAGATCAAACTCCGTATGGAAGGCAACGTAAACGGGCACCACTTTGTGATCGAC
GGAGATGGTACAGGCAAGCCTTTTGAGGGAAAACAGAGTATGGATCTTGAAGTCAAAGAGGGCGGACCTC
TGCCTTTTGCCTTTGATATCCTGACCACTGCATTCCATTACGGCAACAGGGTATTCGCCAAATATCCAGA
CAACATACAAGACTATTTTAAGCAGTCGTTTCCTAAGGGGTATTCGTGGGAACGAAGCTTGACTTTCGAA
GACGGGGGCATTTGCATTGCCAGAAACGACATAACAATGGAAGGGGACACTTTCTATAATAAAGTTCGAT
TTTATGGTACCAACTTTCCCGCCAATGGTCCAGTTATGCAGAAGAAGACGCTGAAATGGGAGCCCTCCAC
TGAGAAAATGTATGTGCGTGATGGAGTGCTGACGGGTGATATTCATATGGCTTTGTTGCTTGAAGGAAAT
GCCCATTACCGATGTGACTTCAGAACTACTTACAAAGCTAAGGAGAAGGGTGTCAAGTTACCAGGCTACC
ACTTTGTGGACCACTGCATTGAGATTTTAAGCCATGACAAAGATTACAACAAGGTTAAGCTGTATGAGCA
TGCTGTTGCTCATTCTGGATTGCCTGACAATGCCAGACGATCCGGACTCAGATCTCGAGCTCAAGCTTCG
AATTCTGCAGTCGACGGTACCTTCGATGCTCAGCTTTTAGCTGCCCTTCCTAAAGTTGCAGAATTAAGAA
AAATCTTTGAACCAAAGAGGAAAGAATTTTTAGAAATGAAAAGAAAAGAAAGAATTGCCCGGCGCTTAGA
AGGAATTGAAACCGACACGCAGCCCATCCTCTTGCAGAGCTGCACGGGCTTGGTGACTCATCGCCTGCTG
GAGGAGGACACACCCAGATACATGCGTGCCACAGACCCGGCCAGCCCGCACATTGGTCGATCAAATGAAG
AAGAAGAAACTTCAGATTCTTCACTAGAAAAGCAGACTCGATCCAAACAGTGCACAGAAACCTCAGGCAT
CCATGCTGACTCGCCCTACAGTTCAGGCATCATGGACACCCAGAGCCTCGAGTCCAAAGCCGAAAGAATC
GCCAGGTACAAAGCAGAGAGAAGACGGCAGCTGGCAGAAAAGTATGGGCTCACCCTGGATCCGGAAGCAG
ACTCTGAAACTCCATCTCGATACAGCAGGTCCAGAAAGGACCCCGAGGCTGCGGAGAAAAGGGGAGTAAG
AAGCGAGCGATCGGCCGAGTCCAGCAGAGACGCCGGCTCATCCTACTCCAGGACTGAGCTCTCGGGGCTC
AGGACCTGCGTGGCTGAGTCCAAGGACTACGGCCTGCACCGGAGTGACGGTGTTTCCGACACAGAGGTGC
TGCTCAATGCAGAAAACCAAAGACGCGGTCAAGAGCCCAGTGCCACCGGGCTGGCCCGAGACCTGCCCCT
TGCAGGGGAGGTCTCCTCTTCTTTCTCATTCTCCGGGCGAGACTCTGCCCTCGGTGAAGTGCCAAGGTCC
CCAAAGGCAGTGCACAGCCTGCCCAGTCCATCGCCTGGGCAGCCGGCCTCCCCAAGCCACTCCACCAGTG
ACCTGCCACTCCCTGCGGAGGCTCGAGCCAGGTCAACTTCAAATTCAGAAATGCCAGCTGCCGAGGATGA
AGAAAAGGTCGATGAGCGAGCGAGGCTGAGCGTCGCTGCTAAGAGGCTGCTCTTCAGGGAGATGGAGAAG
TCGTTTGACGAGAAGAGCGTCCCAAAGCGCCGCTCCCGCAATGCGGCCGTGGAGCAGAGGCTGCGGCGCC
TCCAGGACCGGTCCCACACGCAGCCCGTCACCACCGAGGAGGTGGTCATTGCAGCCACATTGCAGGCGTC
TGCTCACCAAAAGGCACTAGCCAGAGACCAGACAAACGAGAGCAAAGATTCTGCTGAGCAGGGAGAACCC
GACTCCTCCACTCTGAGCTTAGCGGAGAAGCTGGCCTTGTTTAACAAACTATCTCAGCCGGTCTCAAAAG
CCATTTCAACACGGAACAGATTAGACATGAGACAGAGGAGGATGAATGCTCGTTATCAAACCCAGCCGGT
CACGCTTGGAGAAGTGGAACAGGTGCAGAGTGGCAAGCTCATGGCTTTCTCTCCCACCATTAACACTTCC
GTGTCCACCGTGGCATCTACCGTCCCCCCCATGTATGCAGGAAATCTTCGGACAAAGCCACTTCCAGATG
ACAGCTTTGGTGCCACTGAGCAGAAGTTTGCTTCTTCGCTAGAAAACTCCGACTCCCCAGTTAGAAGCAT
CCTGAAATCCCAAGGCTGGCAGCCCTCGGTCGAGGGTGCTGGGAGCAAAGCAATGTTGAGAGAATTTGAA
GAGACAGAACGCAAGGGAGGCTTGACAGGTGGAGATGGCGGGGTTACAAAGTATGGGTCCTTCGAGGAAG
CAGAGCTGTCCTACCCCGTCCTCAGCAGAGTCCGGGAGGGAGACAACCATAAAGAGGCCATCTATGCCCT
TCCGAGGAAAGGAAGCCTGGAGCTCGCCCATCCTCCCATCGCCCAGCTTGGTGATGACCTGAAGGAATTT
TCCACCCCAAAGAGCACCATGCAGGCAAGCCCAGACTGGAAGGAGAGGCAGCTCTTTGAAGAGAAGGTGG
ACTTGGAGAATGTCACAAAGAGGAAGTTTTCGCTGAAAGCCGCGGAGTTCGGGGAACCCACTTCTGAGCA
GACCGGCGCGGCTGCTGGGAAACCGGCTGCTCCGACTGCAACCCCGGTGTCCTGGAAGCCGCAGGATCCC
TCCGAACAGCCTCAGGAGAAGCGGTATCAGAGCCCGTGTGCGATGTTTGCTGCTGGAGAGATCAAAGCCC
CGGCGGTGGAGGGCAGCCTCGACTCCCCCAGCAAAACCATGTCCATTAAAGAAAGATTAGCACTGTTGAA
GAAGAGCGGTGAGGAAGACTGGAGAAACAGACTCAACAGAAAGCAGGAATACGGCAAAGCCTCCATCACC
AGCAGCCTGCACATCCAAGAGACGGAGCAGTCACTCAAGAAGAAGCGGGTCACAGAAAGTCGAGAGAGCC
AGATGACTATTGAAGAGAGAAAGCATCTCATCACCGTGAGAGAGGACGCCTGGAAGACCAGGGGCAAAGG
AGCAGCCAACGACTCTACCCAGTTTACTGTGGCCGGCAGGATGGTGAAGCGAGGTCTGGCGTCCCCCACT
GCCATCACCCCGGTAGCATCCCCTGTTTCCAGCAAAGCAAGGGGCACTACACCAGTTTCCAGACCCCTGG
AAGATATCGAAGCCAGACCAGACATGCAGTTAGAGTCGGACCTCAAGCTGGACAGGCTGGAAACCTTCCT
AAGAAGGCTGAATAACAAAGTTGGTGGGATGCAAGAAACAGTCCTCACTGTCACTGGGAAATCGGTGAAA
GAGGTGATGAAGCCGGACGATGATGAAACCTTTGCCAAGTTTTACCGCAGCGTGGACTCCTCTCTACCGA
GAAGCCCCGTAGAGCTGGACGAGGATTTCGATGTCATTTTTGATCCTTATGCCCCCAGGTTGACATCCTC
GGTGGCTGAGCACAAGCGTGCCGTGCGGCCCAAGCGCCGGGTCCAGGCTTCCAAAAACCCCCTGAAGATG
CTGGCCGCGAGGGAAGATCTCCTGCAGGAGTACACTGAGCAGAGACTGAACGTGGCCTTCGTGGAGTCAA
AGCGGATGAAAGTCGAAAAGTTGTCCGCCAACTCCAGCTTCTCAGAAGTCACCCTGGCGGGGTTAGCCAG
CAAAGAAAACTTCAGCAACGTCAGCCTGCGGAGCGTCAACCTGACGGAACAGAATTCCAACAACAGTGCA
GTGCCCTACAAGAAGCTGATGCTGCTGCAGGTTAAAGGAAGAAGACACGTGCAGACGCGGCTGGTGGAGC
CTCGCGCCCCCTCCCTCAACAGCGGGGACTGCTTCCTCCTGCTCTCGCCCCATCACTGCTTCCTGTGGGT
CGGAGAGTTCGCCAACGTGATCGAGAAGGCGAAGGCCTCAGAACTTGCGAGTTTAATTCAGACCAAGAGG
GAACTTGGTTGTAGAGCAACTTACATCCAGACTGTTGAAGAAGGAATTAATACACACACACATGCAGCCA
AAGACTTCTGGAAGCTTCTGGGCGGCCAAGCCAGTTACCAATCCGCCGGAGACCCAAAGGAGGATGAGCT
CTATGAAACGGCCATAATAGAGACCAACTGCATTTACCGTCTGATGGATGACAAACTCGTTCCTGATGAT
GACTACTGGGGGAAGATCCCAAAGTGCTCCCTCCTGCAATCAAAAGAGGTACTGGTGTTTGATTTTGGGA
GTGAAGTTTACGTGTGGCATGGAAAAGAAGTCACATTAGCACAACGGAAAATCGCCTTTCAGCTGGCAAA
GCACTTGTGGAATGGAACCTTTGACTACGAGAATTGTGACATTAACCCGCTGGATCCTGGGGAATGCAAT
CCCCTCATTCCCAGGAAAGGACAGGGGCGGCCCGACTGGGCAATATTTGGGAGACTTACAGAACACAATG
AGACGATCTTGTTCAAAGAGAAATTCCTTGATTGGACGGAACTGAAGAGACCTAACGAGAAGAACGCCAG
CGAACTCGCGCAGCACAAGGACGATGCCCGGGCAGAGGTCAAGCCTTACGACGTGACGCGGATGGTGCCC
GTGCCCCAGACAACAGCCGGCACCGTGCTGGATGGGGTCAACGTGGGCCGAGGCTACGGGCTGGTGGAAG
GGGACGACCGGAGGCAGTTCGAGATCGCCAGCATCTCAGTGGACGTCTGGCACATCCTGGAGTTCGACTA
CAGCAGGCTCCCCAAGCAGAGCATCGGGCAGTTCCACGAAGGCGATGCCTACGTGGTGAAGTGGAAGTTC
ATCGTGAGCACTGCAGTGGGAAGCCGGCAGAAGGGGGAGCACTCGGTCAGGGTGGCTGGCAAAGAGAAAT
GTGTCTACTTCTTCTGGCAAGGCCGCCAGTCGACCGTGAGTGAGAAGGGCACATCAGCTCTGATGACAGT
GGAGCTGGACGAGGAAAGGGGGGCCCAGGTCCAGGTCCTGCAGGGCAAGGAGCCCCCCTGTTTCCTGCAG
TGCTTCCAGGGGGGGATGGTGGTCCACTCCGGGAGACGGGAGGAGGAGGAAGAGAACACACAGAGCGAGT
GGCGGCTGTACTGTGTGCGCGGAGAGGTGCCTGTGGAGGGGAACTTGCTGGAGGTGGCCTGTCACTGCAG
CAGCCTCAGGTCTAGGACGTCCATGGTTGTCCTCAACGTCCACAAAGCCCTCATCTACCTGTGGCATGGA
TGCAAAGCCCAGGCCCACACGAAGGAGGTCGGACGGACTGCAGCCAATAAAATCAAGGACCAATGTCCCC
TGGAGGCCGGGCTGCACAGTAGCAGCAAAGTGACAATTCATGAGTGTGATGAAGGCTCGGAGCCCCTGGG
GTTCTGGGACGCTCTGGGGAGGAGAGACCGGAAAGCCTACGACTGCATGCTTCAAGATCCTGGAAATTTT
AACTTCACACCCCGCCTGTTCATCCTCAGCAGCTCCTCTGGTGACTTCTCAGCCACAGAGTTCATGTATC
CCGCCCGAGACCCCTCTGTGGTCAACTCTATGCCCTTCCTGCAGGAAGACCTATACAGTGCCCCACAGCC
AGCACTCTTCCTTGTTGACAATCACCACGAGGTGTACCTCTGGCAAGGCTGGTGGCCCATCGAGAACAAG
ATCACGGGCTCCGCGCGCATCCGCTGGGCCTCGGACCGGAAGAGCGCCATGGAGACAGTGCTGCAGTACT
GCCGAGGGAAAAACCTGAAGAAGCCGCCCCCCAAGTCTTACCTCATCCACGCTGGCCTGGAACCCCTGAC
CTTCACCAACATGTTCCCCAGCTGGGAGCACAGAGAAGACATTGCAGAGATCACGGAGATGGACACGGAA
GTTTCAAATCAGATCACCCTAGTGGAGGATGTCTTAGCCAAACTGTGTAAGACCATTTACCCACTGGCCG
ACCTCCTAGCCAGGCCGCTCCCTGAGGGAGTTGACCCTCTGAAGCTGGAGATCTATCTCACCGACGAGGA
CTTCGAGTTTGCACTAGACATGACCCGAGACGAGTACAATGCACTGCCCGCTTGGAAGCAGGTGAACCTG
AAGAAAGCGAAAGGTCTGTTCTGAGTCAGGAGATGCTGGAGGAACCTGGGTGGTCACTTTCAATACTGAT
GGACCAGGAAAATGGATGTTTAATCGAATTCCCGCGGCCTTCTAGATAACTGATCATAATCAGCCATACC
ACATTTGTAGAGGTTTTACTTGCTTTAAAAAACCTCCCACACCTCCCCCTGAACCTGAAACATAAAATGA
ATGCAATTGTTGTTGTTAACTTGTTTATTGCAGCTTATAATGGTTACAAATAAAGCAATAGCATCACAAA
TTTCACAAATAAAGCATTTTTTTCACTGCATTCTAGTTGTGGTTTGTCCAAACTCATCAATGTATCTTAA
CGCGTAAATTGTAAGCGTTAATATTTTGTTAAAATTCGCGTTAAATTTTTGTTAAATCAGCTCATTTTTT
AACCAATAGGCCGAAATCGGCAAAATCCCTTATAAATCAAAAGAATAGACCGAGATAGGGT
[37 nt withheld, positions 7202-7238]
AAAGAACGTGGACTCCAACGTCAAAGG
[49 nt withheld, positions 7266-7314]
T
[91 nt withheld, positions 7316-7406]
G
[124 nt withheld, positions 7408-7531]
CAGGTGGCACTTTTCGGGGAAATGTGCGCGGAACCCCTATTTGTTTATTTTTCTAAATACATTCAAATAT
GTATCCGCTCATGAGACAATAACCCTGATAAATGCTTCAATAATATTGAAAAAGGAAGAGTCCTGAGGCG
GAAAGAACCAGCTGTGGAATGTGTGTCAGTTAGGGTGTGGAAAGTCCCCAGGCTCCCCAGCAGGCAGAAG
TATGCAAAGCATGCATCTCAATTAGTCAGCAACCAGGTGTGGAAAGTCCCCAGGCTCCCCAGCAGGCAGA
AGTATGCAAAGCATGCATCTCAATTAGTCAGCAACCATAGTCCCGCCCCTAACTCCGCCCATCCCGCCCC
TAACTCCGCCCAGTTCCGCCCATTCTCCGCCCCATGGCTGACTAATTTTTTTTATTTATGCAGAGGCCGA
GGCCGCCTCGGCCTCTGAGCTATTCCAGAAGTAGTGAGGAGGCTTTTTTGGAGGCCTAGGCTTTTGCAAA
GATCGATCAAGAGACAGGATGAGGATCGTTTCGCATGATTGAACAAGATGGATTGCACGCAGGTTCTCCG
GCCGCTTGGGTGGAGAGGCTATTCGGCTATGACTGGGCACAACAGACAATCGGCTGCTCTGATGCCGCCG
TGTTCCGGCTGTCAGCGCAGGGGCGCCCGGTTCTTTTTGTCAAGACCGACCTGTCCGGTGCCCTGAATGA
ACTGCAAGACGAGGCAGCGCGGCTATCGTGGCTGGCCACGACGGGCGTTCCTTGCGCAGCTGTGCTCGAC
GTTGTCACTGAAGCGGGAAGGGACTGGCTGCTATTGGGCGAAGTGCCGGGGCAGGATCTCCTGTCATCTC
ACCTTGCTCCTGCCGAGAAAGTATCCATCATGGCTGATGCAATGCGGCGGCTGCATACGCTTGATCCGGC
TACCTGCCCATTCGACCACCAAGCGAAACATCGCATCGAGCGAGCACGTACTCGGATGGAAGCCGGTCTT
GTCGATCAGGATGATCTGGACGAAGAGCATCAGGGGCTCGCGCCAGCCGAACTGTTCGCCAGGCTCAAGG
CGAGCATGCCCGACGGCGAGGATCTCGTCGTGACCCATGGCGATGCCTGCTTGCCGAATATCATGGTGGA
AAATGGCCGCTTTTCTGGATTCATCGACTGTGGCCGGCTGGGTGTGGCGGACCGCTATCAGGACATAGCG
TTGGCTACCCGTGATATTGCTGAAGAGCTTGGCGGCGAATGGGCTGACCGCTTCCTCGTGCTTTACGGTA
TCGCCGCTCCCGATTCGCAGCGCATCGCCTTCTATCGCCTTCTTGACGAGTTCTTCTGAGCGGGACTCTG
GGGTTCGAAATGACCGACCAAGCGACGCCCAACCTGCCATCACGAGATTTCGATTCCACCGCCGCCTTCT
ATGAAAGGTTGGGCTTCGGAATCGTTTTCCGGGACGCCGGCTGGATGATCCTCCAGCGCGGGGATCTCAT
GCTGGAGTTCTTCGCCCACCCTAGGGGGAGGCTAACTGAAACACGGAAGGAGACAATACCGGAAGGAACC
CGCGCTATGACGGCAATAAAAAGACAGAATAAAACGCACGGTGTTGGGTCGTTTGTTCATAAACGCGGGG
TTCGGTCCCAGGGCTGGCACTCTGTCGATACCCCACCGAGACCCCATTGGGGCCAATACGCCCGCGTTTC
TTCCTTTTCCCCACCCCACCCCCCAAGTTCGGGTGAAGGCCCAGGGCTCGCAGCCAACGTCGGGGCGGCA
GGCCCTGCCATAGCCTCAGGTTACTCATATATACTTTAGATTGATTTAAAACTTCATTTTTAATTTAAAA
GGATCTAGGTGAAGATCCTTTTTGATAATCTCATGACCAAAATCCCTTAACGTGAGTTTTCGTTCCACTG
AGCGTCAGACCCCGTAGAAAAGATCAAAGGATCTTCTTGAGATCCTTTTTTTCTGCGCGTAATCTGCTGC
TTGCAAACAAAAAAACCACCGCTACCAGCGGTGGTTTGTTTGCCGGATCAAGAGCTACCAACTCTTTTTC
CGAAGGTAACTGGCTTCAGCAGAGCGCAGATACCAAATACTGTTCTTCTAGTGTAGCCGTAGTTAGGCCA
CCACTTCAAGAACTCTGTAGCACCGCCTACATACCTCGCTCTGCTAATCCTGTTACCAGTGGCTGCTGCC
AGTGGCGATAAGTCGTGTCTTACCGGGTTGGACTCAAGACGATAGTTACCGGATAAGGCGCAGCGGTCGG
GCTGAACGGGGGGTTCGTGCACACAGCCCAGCTTGGAGCGAACGACCTACACCGAACTGAGATACCTACA
GCGTGAGCTATGAGAAAGCGCCACGCTTCCCGAAGGGAGAAAGGCGGACAGGTATCCGGTAAGCGGCAGG
GTCGGAACAGGAGAGCGCACGAGGGAGCTTCCAGGGGGAAACGCCTGGTATCTTTATAGTCCTGTCGGGT
TTCGCCACCTCTGACTTGAGCGTCGATTTTTGTGATGCTCGTCAGGGGGGCGGAGCCTATGGAAAAACGC
CAGCAACGCGGCCTTTTTACGGTTCCTGGCCTTTTGCTGGCCTTTTGCTCACATGTTCTTTCCTGCGTTA
TCCCCTGATTCTGTGGATAACCGTATTACCGCCATGCATTAGTTATTAATAGTAATCAATTACGGGGTCA
TTAGTTCATAGCCCATATATGGAGTTCCG
