>Addgene plasmid #57419 | mEos2-Supervillin-45 | depositor partial sequence | sequence record 88553 | insert sequence
CAGATCCGCTAGCGCTACCGGTCGCCACCATGAGTGCGATTAAGCCAGACATGAAGATCAAACTCCGTAT
GGAAGGCAACGTAAACGGGCACCACTTTGTGATCGACGGAGATGGTACAGGCAAGCCTTTTGAGGGAAAA
CAGAGTATGGATCTTGAAGTCAAAGAGGGCGGACCTCTGCCTTTTGCCTTTGATATCCTGACCACTGCAT
TCCATTACGGCAACAGGGTATTCGCCAAATATCCAGACAACATACAAGACTATTTTAAGCAGTCGTTTCC
TAAGGGGTATTCGTGGGAACGAAGCTTGACTTTCGAAGACGGGGGCATTTGCATTGCCAGAAACGACATA
ACAATGGAAGGGGACACTTTCTATAATAAAGTTCGATTTTATGGTACCAACTTTCCCGCCAATGGTCCAG
TTATGCAGAAGAAGACGCTGAAATGGGAGCCCTCCACTGAGAAAATGTATGTGCGTGATGGAGTGCTGAC
GGGTGATATTCATATGGCTTTGTTGCTTGAAGGAAATGCCCATTACCGATGTGACTTCAGAACTACTTAC
AAAGCTAAGGAGAAGGGTGTCAAGTTACCAGGCTACCACTTTGTGGACCACTGCATTGAGATTTTAAGCC
ATGACAAAGATTACAACAAGGTTAAGCTGTATGAGCATGCTGTTGCTCATTCTGGATTGCCTGACAATGC
CAGACGATCCGGACTCAGATCTCGAGCTCAAGCTTCGAATTCTGCAGTCGACGGTACCTTCGATGCTCAG
CTTTTAGCTGCCCTTCCTAAAGTTGCAGAATTAAGAAAAATCTTTGAACCAAAGAGGAAAGAATTTTTAG
AAATGAAAAGAAAAGAAAGAATTGCCCGGCGCTTAGAAGGAATTGAAACCGACACGCAGCCCATCCTCTT
GCAGAGCTGCACGGGCTTGGTGACTCATCGCCTGCTGGAGGAGGACACACCCAGATACATGCGTGCCACA
GACCCGGCCAGCCCGCACATTGGTCGATCAAATGAAGAAGAAGAAACTTCAGATTCTTCACTAGAAAAGC
AGACTCGATCCAAACAGTGCACAGAAACCTCAGGCATCCATGCTGACTCGCCCTACAGTTCAGGCATCAT
GGACACCCAGAGCCTCGAGTCCAAAGCCGAAAGAATCGCCAGGTACAAAGCAGAGAGAAGACGGCAGCTG
GCAGAAAAGTATGGGCTCACCCTGGATCCGGAAGCAGACTCTGAAACTCCATCTCGATACAGCAGGTCCA
GAAAGGACCCCGAGGCTGCGGAGAAAAGGGGAGTAAGAAGCGAGCGATCGGCCGAGTCCAGCAGAGACGC
CGGCTCATCCTACTCCAGGACTGAGCTCTCGGGGCTCAGGACCTGCGTGGCTGAGTCCAAGGACTANGGC
CTGCACCGGAGTGACGGTGTTTCCGACACAGAGGTGCTGCTCAATGCAGAAAACCAAAGACGCGGTCAAG
AGCCCAGTGCCACCGGGCTGGCCCGAGACCTGCCCCTTGCAGGGGAGGTCTCCTCTTCTTTCTCATTCTC
CGGGCGAGACTCTGCCCTCGGTGAAGTGCCAAGGTCCCCAAAGGCAGTGCACAGCCTGCCCAGTCCATCG
CCTGGGCAGCCGGCCTCCCCAAGCCACTCCACCAGTGACCTGCCACTCCCTGCGGAGGCTCGAGCCAGGT
CAACTTCAAATTCAGAAATGCCAGCTGCCGAGGATGAAGAAAAGGTCGATGAGCGAGCGAGGCTGAGCGT
CGCTGCTAAGAGGCTGCTCTTCAGGGAGATGGAGAAGTCGTTTGACGAGAAGAGCGTCCCAAAGCGCCGC
TCCCGCAATGCGGCCGTGGAGCAGAGGCTGCGGCGCCTCCAGGACCGGTCCCACACGCAGCCCGTCACCA
CCGAGGAGGTGGTCATTGCAGCCACATTGCAGGCGTCTGCTCACCAAAAGGCACTAGCCAGAGACCAGAC
AAACGAGAGCAAAGATTCTGCTGAGCAGGGAGAACCTGACTCCTCCACTCTGAGCTTAGCGGAGAAGCTG
GCCTTGTTTAACAAACTATCTCAGCCGGTCTCAAAAGCCATTTCAACACGGAACAGATTAGACATGAGAC
AGAGGAGGATGAATGCTCGTTATCAAACCCAGCCGGTCACGCTTGGAGAAGTGGAACAGGTGCAGAGTGG
CAAGCTCATGGCTTTCTCTCCCACCATTAACACTTCCGTGTCCACCGTGGCATCTACCGTCCCCCCCATG
TATGCAGGAAATCTTCGGACAAAGCCACTTCCAGATGACAGCTTTGGTGCCACTGAGCAGAAGTTTGCTT
CTTCGCTAGAAAACTCCGACTCCCCAGTTAGAAGCATCCTGAAATCCCAAGGCTGGCAGCCCTCGGTCGA
GGGTGCTGGGAGCAAAGCAATGTTGAGAGAATTTGAAGAGACAGAACGCAAGGGAGGCTTGACAGGTGGA
GATGGCGGGGTTACAAAGTATGGGTCCTTCGAGGAAGCAGAGCTGTCCTACCCCGTCCTCAGCAGAGTCC
GGGAGGGAGACAACCATAAAGAGGCCATCTATGCCCTTCCGAGGAAAGGAAGCCTGGAGCTCGCCCATCC
TCCCATCGCCCAGCTTGGTGATGACCTGAAGGAATTTTCCACCCCAAAGAGCACCATGCAGGCAAGCCCA
GACTGGAAGGAGAGGCAGCTCTTTGAAGAGAAGGTGGACTTGGAGAATGTCACAAAGAGGAAGTTTTCGC
TGAAAGCCGCGGAGTTCGGGGAACCCACTTCTGAGCAGACCGGCGCGGCTGCTGGGAAACCGGCTGCTCC
GACTGCAACCCCGGTGTCCTGGAAGCCGCAGGATCCCTCCGAACAGCCTCAGGAGAAGCGGTATCAGAGC
CCGTGTGCGATGTTTGCTGCTGGAGAGATCAAAGCCCCGGCGGTGGAGGGCAGCCTCGACTCCCCCAGCA
AAACCATGTCCATTAAAGAAAGATTAGCACTGTTGAAGAAGAGCGGTGAGGAAGACTGGAGAAACAGACT
CAACAGAAAGCAGGAATACGGCAAAGCCTCCATCACCAGCAGCCTGCACATCCAAGAGACGGAGCAGTCA
CTCAAGAAGAAGCGGGTCACAGAAAGTCGAGAGAGCCAGATGACTATTGAAGAGAGAAAGCATCTCATCA
CCGTGAGAGAGGACGCCTGGAAGACCAGGGGCAAAGGAGCAGCCAACGACTCTACCCAGTTTACTGTGGC
CGGCAGGATGGTGAAGCGAGGTCTGGCGTCCCCCACTGCCATCACCCCGGTAGCATCCCCTGTTTCCAGC
AAAGCAAGGGGCACTACACCAGTTTCCAGACCCCTGGAAGATATCGAAGCCAGACCAGACATGCAGTTAG
AGTCGGACCTCAAGCTGGACAGGCTGGAAACCTTCCTAAGAAGGCTGAATAACAAAGTTGGTGGGATGCA
AGAAACAGTCCTCACTGTCACTGGGAAATCGGTGAAAGAGGTGATGAAGCCGGACGATGATGAAACCTTT
GCCAAGTTTTACCGCAGCGTGGACTCCTCTCTACCGAGAAGCCCCGTAGAGCTGGACGAGGATTTCGATG
TCATTTTTGATCCTTATGCCCCCAGGTTGACATCCTCGGTGGCTGAGCACAAGCGTGCCGTGCGGCCCAA
GCGCCGGGTCCAGGCTTCCAAAAACCCCCTGAAGATGCTGGCCGCGAGGGAAGATCTCCTGCAGGAGTAC
ACTGAGCAGAGACTGAACGTGGCCTTCGTGGAGTCAAAGCGGATGAAAGTCGAAAAGTTGTCCGCCAACT
CCAGCTTCTCAGAAGTCACCCTGGCGGGGTTAGCCAGCAAAGAAAACTTCAGCAACGTCAGCCTGCGGAG
CGTCAACCTGACGGAACAGAATTCCAACAACAGTGCAGTGCCCTACAAGAAGCTGATGCTGCTGCAGGTT
AAAGGAAGAAGACACGTGCAGACGCGGCTGGTGGAGCCTCGCGCCCCCTCCCTCAACAGCGGGGACTGCT
TCCTCCTGCTCTCGCCCCATCACTGCTTCCTGTGGGTCGGAGAGTTCGCCAACGTGATCGAGAAGGCGAA
GGCCTCAGAACTTGCGAGTTTAATTCAGACCAAGAGGGAACTTGGTTGTAGAGCAACTTACATCCAGACT
GTTGAAGAAGGAATTAATACACACACACATGCAGCCAAAGACTTCTGGAAGCTTCTGGGCGGCCAAGCCA
GTTACCAATCCGCCGGAGACCCAAAGGAGGATGAGCTCTATGAAACGGCCATAATAGAGACCAACTGCAT
TTACCGTCTGATGGATGACAAACTCGTTCCTGATGATGACTACTGGGGGAAGATCCCAAAGTGCTCCCTC
CTGCAATCAAAAGAGGTACTGGTGTTTGATTTTGGGAGTGAAGTTTACGTGTGGCATGGAAAAGAAGTCA
CATTAGCACAACGGAAAATCGCCTTTCAGCTGGCAAAGCACTTGTGGAATGGAACCTTTGACTACGAGAA
TTGTGACATTAACCCGCTGGATCCTGGGGAATGCAATCCCCTCATTCCCAGGAAAGGACAGGGGCGGCCC
GACTGGGCAATATTTGGGAGACTTACAGAACACAATGAGACGATCTTGTTCAAAGAGAAATTCCTTGATT
GGACGGAACTGAAGAGACCTAACGAGAAGAACGCCAGCGAACTCGCGCAGCACAAGGACGATGCCCGGGC
AGAGGTCAAGCCTTACGACGTGACGCGGATGGTGCCCGTGCCCCAGACAACAGCCGGCACCGTGCTGGAT
GGGGTCAACGTGGGCCGAGGCTACGGGCTGGTGGAAGGGGACGACCGGAGGCAGTTCGAGATCGCCAGCA
TCTCAGTGGACGTCTGGCACATCCTGGAGTTCGACTACAGCAGGCTCCCCAAGCAGAGCATCGGGCAGTT
CCACGAAGGCGATGCCTACGTGGTGAAGTGGAAGTTCATCGTGAGCACTGCAGTGGGAAGCCGGCAGAAG
GGGGAGCACTCGGTCAGGGTGGCTGGCAAAGAGAAATGTGTCTACTTCTTCTGGCAAGGCCGCCAGTCGA
CCGTGAGTGAGAAGGGCACATCAGCTCTGATGACAGTGGAGCTGGACGAGGAAAGGGGGGCCCAGGTCCA
GGTCCTGCAGGGCAAGGAGCCCCCCTGTTTCCTGCAGTGCTTCCAGGGGGGGATGGTGGTCCACTCCGGG
AGACGGGAGGAGGAGGAAGAGAACACACAGAGCGAGTGGCGGCTGTACTGTGTGCGCGGAGAGGTGCCTG
TGGAGGGGAACTTGCTGGAGGTGGCCTGTCACTGCAGCAGCCTCAGGTCTAGGACGTCCATGGTTGTCCT
CAACGTCCACAAAGCCCTCATCTACCTGTGGCATGGATGCAAAGCCCAGGCCCACACGAAGGAGGTCGGA
CGGACTGCAGCCAATAAAATCAAGGACCAATGTCCCCTGGAGGCCGGGCTGCACAGTAGCAGCAAAGTGA
CAATTCATGAGTGTGATGAAGGCTCGGAGCCCCTGGGGTTCTGGGACGCTCTGGGGAGGAGAGACCGGAA
AGCCTACGACTGCATGCTTCAAGATCCTGGAAATTTTAACTTCACACCCCGCCTGTTCATCCTCAGCAGC
TCCTCTGGTGACTTCTCAGCCACAGAGTTCATGTATCCCGCCCGAGACCCCTCTGTGGTCAACTCTATGC
CCTTCCTGCAGGAAGACCTATACAGTGCCCCACAGCCAGCACTCTTCCTTGTTGACAATCACCACGAGGT
GTACCTCTGGCAAGGCTGGTGGCCCATCGAGAACAAGATCACGGGCTCCGCGCGCATCCGCTGGGCCTCG
GACCGGAAGAGCGCCATGGAGACAGTGCTGCAGTACTGCCGAGGGAAAAACCTGAAGAAGCCGCCCCCCA
AGTCTTACCTCATCCACGCTGGCCTGGAACCCCTGACCTTCACCAACATGTTCCCCAGCTGGGAGCACAG
AGAAGACATTGCAGAGATCACGGAGATGGACACGGAAGTTTCAAATCAGATCACCCTAGTGGAGGATGTC
TTAGCCAAACTGTGTAAGACCATTTACCCACTGGCCGACCTCCTAGCCAGGCCGCTCCCTGAGGGAGTTG
ACCCTCTGAAGCTGGAGATCTATCTCACCGACGAGGACTTCGAGTTTGCACTAGACATGACCCGAGACGA
GTACAATGCACTGCCCGCTTGGAAGCAGGTGAACCTGAAGAAAGCGAAAGGTCTGTTCTGAGTCAGGAGA
TGCTGGAGGAACCTGGGTGGTCACTTTCAATACTGATGGACCAGGAAAATGGATGTTTAATCGAATTCCC
GCGGCCTTCTAGATAACTGATCATAATCAGCCATACCACATT
